Addgene plasmid #206206: pBR BsmAIM
Purpose: Constitutive expression of BsmAIM methyltransferase
Depositing lab: Andrew Ellington. Depositing organization: University of Texas at Austin. Publication: Producing molecular biology reagents without purification. Bhadra S, Nguyen V, Torres JA, Kar S, Fadanka S, Gandini C, Akligoh H, Paik I, Maranhao AC, Molloy J, Ellington AD. PLoS One. 2021 Jun 1;16(6):e0252507. doi: 10.1371/journal.pone.0252507. eCollection 2021. PubMed 34061896.
Backbone
  Vector backbone: Modified pCR2.1 TOPO
  Vector type: Bacterial Expression
Growth in bacteria
  Bacterial resistance: Kanamycin, 50 μg/mL
  Growth temperature: 30°C
  Growth strain: DH5alpha
  Copy number: High Copy
Gene/Insert
  Gene/Insert name: BsamAIM
  Cloning method: Gibson Cloning
  Sequencing primers: 5′ GTTAGCTCACTCATTAGGCACC
Terms and licenses: Academic/Nonprofit Terms; Industry Terms: Not Available to Industry
How to cite: pBR BsmAIM was a gift from Andrew Ellington (Addgene plasmid # 206206 ; http://n2t.net/addgene:206206 ; RRID:Addgene_206206)
