[The description below was written by a language model from this plasmid's Addgene catalogue record and pLannotate feature annotations shown in this document.]
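Description:
pBR BsmAIM is a bacterial expression plasmid built on a modified pCR2.1 TOPO backbone and intended for constitutive production of the BsmAI methyltransferase (M.BsmAI) in E. coli. The sequenced record is about 5.9 kb. It replicates from a high-copy ColE1/pUC-type origin and is selected with kanamycin through an intact Tn5-derived neo (nptII) gene. Only short remnants of the β-lactamase promoter and coding sequence are annotated, so ampicillin resistance appears to have been removed or disrupted, which fits the single listed resistance. An f1 phage origin is also retained from the parent vector, along with a small transposase fragment that accompanies the kanamycin cassette.

The insert was introduced by Gibson assembly downstream of the lac regulatory region, which includes a CAP binding site, the lac promoter and the lac operator. Only a short fragment of lacI is present, so the plasmid does not supply repressor. On a high-copy plasmid this would be expected to leave the promoter largely derepressed, consistent with the stated constitutive expression. The methyltransferase gene itself is not annotated by name. The roughly 2.2 kb between the operator and the first downstream hit has no features, and the automated annotation then reports partial matches to the GGCC-specific cytosine methylases MthTI and HaeIII. These matches most likely reflect conserved methyltransferase motifs within the BsmAIM insert rather than those genes being present, although the record does not define the insert boundaries.

Methylase plasmids of this kind are typically used to protect host DNA from the cognate restriction endonuclease so that the enzyme can be expressed. The associated work concerns producing molecular biology reagents without purification.
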