Features (pLannotate 1.2.2; 13 found; start..end, strand, type, name):
      2..94      +  CDS            lacI (fragment): lac repressor; lacI; The lac repressor binds to the lac operator to inhibit transcription in E. coli. This inhibition can be relieved by adding lactose or isopropyl-β-D-thiogalactopyranoside (IPTG).
    107..128     +  protein_bind   CAP binding site: CAP binding activates transcription in the presence of cAMP. E. coli catabolite activator protein
    143..173     +  promoter       lac promoter: promoter for the E. coli lac operon
    181..197     +  protein_bind   lac operator: The lac repressor binds to the lac operator to inhibit transcription in E. coli. This inhibition can be relieved by adding lactose or isopropyl-β-D-thiogalactopyranoside (IPTG). lac repressor encoded by lacI
   2374..2514    +  CDS            mthTIM (fragment): MTHT_METTF - Experimental evidence at protein level: Swiss-Prot protein existence level 1. This methylase recognizes the double-stranded sequence GGCC, causes specific methylation on C-3 on both strands, and protects the DNA from cleavage by the MthTI endonuclease. From Methanothermobacter thermautotrophicus (Methanobacterium thermoformicicum).
   2542..3141    +  CDS            haeIIIM (fragment): MTH3_HAEAE - Experimental evidence at protein level: Swiss-Prot protein existence level 1. This methylase recognizes the double-stranded sequence GGCC, causes specific methylation on C-3 on both strands, and protects the DNA from cleavage by the HaeIII endonuclease. From Haemophilus aegyptius.
   3241..3648    +  rep_origin     f1 ori (sequence partly withheld): f1 bacteriophage origin of replication; arrow indicates direction of (+) strand synthesis
   3661..3960    +  CDS            tnpA (fragment): TN5P_ECOLX - Also known as tnp. Experimental evidence at protein level: Swiss-Prot protein existence level 1. Mediates transposition of transposon Tn5 by a 'cut and paste' mechanism. First, the monomeric transposase binds the 19 bp inverted DNA repeats flanking the transposon. Then, dimerization of the DNA- bound transposase creates a synaptic DNA complex. After nicking of the first DNA strand, excision of the transposon proceeds through a series of intermediates. The transposase then mediates the insertion of the transposon at a new site by strand transfer. The activity of the wild- type tran
   3992..4783    +  CDS            neo: KKA2_KLEPN - Also known as kan, nptII. Experimental evidence at protein level: Swiss-Prot protein existence level 1. Resistance to kanamycin, neomycin, paromomycin, ribostamycin, butirosin and gentamicin B. From Klebsiella pneumoniae.
   4787..4803    +  promoter       AmpR promoter (fragment): bla
   4804..4866    +  CDS            AmpR (fragment): β-lactamase; bla; confers resistance to ampicillin, carbenicillin, and related antibiotics
   4891..4940    +  CDS            bla(M) (fragment): β-lactamase lacking the signal sequence; bla(M); allows cytosolic expression of β-lactamase
   5112..5700    +  rep_origin     ori: high-copy-number ColE1/pMB1/pBR322/pUC origin of replication
>Addgene plasmid #206206 | pBR BsmAIM | addgene full sequence | sequence record 417254 | Addgene NGS Result
AGCGCCCAATACGCAAACCGCCTCTCCCCGCGCGTTGGCCGATTCATTAATGCAGCTGGCACGACAGGTT
TCCCGACTGGAAAGCGGGCAGTGAGCGCAACGCAATTAATGTGAGTTAGCTCACTCATTAGGCACCCCAG
GCTTTACACTTTATGCTTCCGGCTCGTATGTTGTGTGGAATTGTGAGCGGATAACAATTTCACACAGGAA
ACAGCTATGAACGGAGGAGCTTGCGTCAAGGAAAATACGGAGATTAATATCGACATTAAGAAAGCTGCGC
TTTGGGATACTATTCGTAACAAAAGTCAGTTCCTGGAGACCCAAATGGATCCGCTTGAGCGCAAGCGCAC
GGGCTCATACTTTACGGCGTTAGAACTGACTGACGTGATGATGCAGGAATTGGTCAGTTACATCCTTAAA
AGTGATAAAGATATCACGGAATTGAAATTTCTGGAGCCGTGTGTAGGGACGGGGAACTTCGTATTTTCAT
ATCTTAAGGAAATTAGTAAATTGCAACTGCACAAAGAACAGATCGAAACACTGATCAATAATATTTACGT
TGCAGACATCAACCAAACGGCTTTGTTAGAGTACAAAAAACTTCTTAGCAAATTCGCAAAACTGTACTTC
GACATTGATTTGTCCGAAGAGTACTTTAACTCACACATTGGATCCGCTCTGTTAATTGACGTCGCCGCAG
AACAACCGGAGTACATTAAGATTACGGATGTATTTCCCGATGAGGTAGTTAAGGAAGGTTTTGACATTGT
TGTTACCAATCCTCCCTACAAGAACTTAAAGGCGGAGAAGGGCCAATATTCTAATGACTTGGAATATGAA
ATCGACCGTGCTCGCTATGCTGAAATTAAGAAGATGGTCAAGCGCATCTTCAACTACTCCACAGATGGAG
TGTTAAATCTTTACAAGCTTTTCGTAGAAGAAATTATCGATAAGTACGCTAACCCAAATGGTTTTGTATC
ATTGTTGATTCCGTCATCTATCTTAACGGACAAAACTTGCACTAAATTGCGTACCCACATGTTGGTCGAC
TCAAACATCCTTTCAATTAAAATGATTAACGAAGGTAGCGGATACATTGATGCCCAACAAGCTTTGTCCG
CGATTCTGATTCAGAAAGGTAAGCGTACAGAAAGTATCAAGGTAACCAAAGATTATTCAAACAACCCTAA
CCAGATCACAGATATCAATATGGAGGACATTTTGAATGAAAATACCGGCAATGCTATTTTTGCGATCAAT
AACCATGAATATTTTATTTTAAAGCAGCTTCGTAAGTTTCCTGTAGTAAAAGACTTAGACTTCATTATCA
ATCTGCGTGGTGAGTTGGACCTTACGGCGAACAAGGATAGTATTGTCAACATTGACACTGGCTACCCCCT
GCTTCGTGGCCGCAATATCGGCTATTATGAAATTCTGGACACCTGTTCCGGTGAATTTGTATCCAAGGAC
TTTATCGAAAACTCAAAGAAATCCCGCTATATCAAAGAGAAACGCATTGTATGTCAGCAGGTCGTGAACA
TGAAGAAGGAGCGCCGCGTGACCTTTGCGCTGGTAGAGGAGAACTACGTTCTTGGAAACTCCTGTAATTT
TATCAGCGTAATGGACAATGACTATAACATCGATTTATACGCTATTCTTGGCCTGTTCAACACTAGTATC
ATTAACTGGTTGTTTAAACTTACCAGCTCGAATAACCACGTGAATAACTATGAAATCGACTGTTTCCCCG
TGCCAATCGGAAGCCCCTATCTGAACAAGATTTCTAACCTTGTGAAGAAATATTTGTCCAACAAAGATTC
ATCCTTACTTGAAAAAATCGAAGAGTATGCATACATCGCCTATGGAATTCGTGAGGCGAAGGAGGATAAC
GAAGATAAGGACGATATTGCTAATCTGAAAGAAACTAATGATATTATTAAGAAGTATTATTCAGCTATTA
AACACGTCTTACCGTCGATTACACTTGAGGACTCAGTCAGTATTCTTGAGGGACAATCCAGTATTGAGAG
CTTTATCCTTCAGTCTGGCGTAGAGTTGGATAAATACACTCGTAATATTGTGTTGGGTATCACTGACAAA
TACATGAAGATCAAGAAGGGGGAAATCCTTAATCATACGACGTTCAAATTGAGTGACCTTGATCTGGAAA
TGATCCGTTCAGTACCGCCCGGGGGTAATTGGAAAGATATCCCTATTGAAACTGTAAAGAAATTTAAGCG
TCTGATGCGCATCACGGAGACAGGGGGACGCACAACACTTTATGGCCGCATTGACTATGACAAGCCGAGT
TATACCATTACGACCTACTTTAACCGCCCTGGCAACGGTACTTATGTCCACCCAGTTCACGATCGTGTCT
TGTCAGTCCGCGAGGCGGCACGTTTCCAGTGTTTTAAGGATGATTACTATTTTTACGGAAACAAGACTCA
AATGCTTAAACAAGTGGGAAACGCAGTTCCAACTATTTTGGCGTACCAGATTGCAAAGAAAATCGTTGAC
AAGACGGGGTGCCGTAAATCGATTGACTTGTTCTGTGGAGCAGGGGGACTGACAGCCGGGTTTAAAGAAG
CGGGCATTCAGTCGGTACTGTGTAACGATATTGAGGAATCGGCATGTATTACCCTGAAGATTAATAACCC
GGAGATTAAGGTTTTATGCGGAGATATTAGCCAACACGAAACAAAAGAACACATTGTAAACGTTGCAATC
AACGAGGATGTGGACATCATTTGTGGAGGACCGCCATGTCAAGGATTTTCCATGGCTGGACTGCGTTTGA
CGGATGATCCCCGCAACCAACTTTTCAAAGAGTTTATCGAAATCGTAAGTCGTGTTAAACCGAAAGTGAT
TGTCTTTGAGAATGTAGAAGGGATTCTTTCCTTCCAATCTGGCAAAGTCTACCGTGCGATCCTTGAGATG
TTTTCCGAGATTGGGTACTTTACGGAAGGCCGTACGCTTATGTCTAGCGACTATGCAGTTCCGCAGAAAC
GCAAGCGCGTCTTTATTATCTGCACGCGTGACGACATGGATGTAAAACCTGCCGATTTGTTCCCCACACC
AATTACCGAGGAGCCAGAATGCCAGATTACAGCACGTGACACGATTAAAGATTTGGAAAACATTCAATGT
GACGAGAAAGCGTGTTACGTCAAAGTTGAGCACGAAAGCGACATTCTTAAAGTATTTAAAGGCAAGATGA
CGTATCAGGAAATTTACTAA
[103 nt withheld, positions 3241-3343]
C
[91 nt withheld, positions 3345-3435]
A
[49 nt withheld, positions 3437-3485]
CCTTTGACGTTGGAGTCCACGTTCTTT
[37 nt withheld, positions 3513-3549]
ACCCTATCTCGGTCTATTCTTTTGATTTATAAGGGATTTTGCCGATTTCGGCCTATTGGTTAAAAAATGA
GCTGATTTAACAAAAATTTAACGCGAATTTTAACAAAATTCAGGGCGCAAGGGCTGCTAAAGGAAGCGGA
ACACGTAGAAAGCCAGTCCGCAGAAACGGTGCTGACCCCGGATGAATGTCAGCTACTGGGCTATCTGGAC
AAGGGAAAACGCAAGCGCAAAGAGAAAGCAGGTAGCTTGCAGTGGGCTTACATGGCGATAGCTAGACTGG
GCGGTTTTATGGACAGCAAGCGAACCGGAATTGCCAGCTGGGGCGCCCTCTGGTAAGGTTGGGAAGCCCT
GCAAAGTAAACTGGATGGCTTTCTTGCCGCCAAGGATCTGATGGCGCAGGGGATCAAGATCTGATCAAGA
GACAGGATGAGGATCGTTTCGCATGATTGAACAAGATGGATTGCACGCAGGTTCTCCGGCCGCTTGGGTG
GAGAGGCTATTCGGCTATGACTGGGCACAACAGACAATCGGCTGCTCTGATGCCGCCGTGTTCCGGCTGT
CAGCGCAGGGGCGCCCGGTTCTTTTTGTCAAGACCGACCTGTCCGGTGCCCTGAATGAACTGCAGGACGA
GGCAGCGCGGCTATCGTGGCTGGCCACGACGGGCGTTCCTTGCGCAGCTGTGCTCGACGTTGTCACTGAA
GCGGGAAGGGACTGGCTGCTATTGGGCGAAGTGCCGGGGCAGGATCTCCTGTCATCCCACCTTGCTCCTG
CCGAGAAAGTATCCATCATGGCTGATGCAATGCGGCGGCTGCATACGCTTGATCCGGCTACCTGCCCATT
CGACCACCAAGCGAAACATCGCATCGAGCGAGCACGTACTCGGATGGAAGCCGGTCTTGTCGATCAGGAT
GATCTGGACGAAGAGCATCAGGGGCTCGCGCCAGCCGAACTGTTCGCCAGGCTCAAGGCGCGCATGCCCG
ACGGCGAGGATCTCGTCGTGACCCATGGCGATGCCTGCTTGCCGAATATCATGGTGGAAAATGGCCGCTT
TTCTGGATTCATCGACTGTGGCCGGCTGGGTGTGGCGGACCGCTATCAGGACATAGCGTTGGCTACCCGT
GATATTGCTGAAGAGCTTGGCGGCGAATGGGCTGACCGCTTCCTCGTGCTTTACGGTATCGCCGCTCCCG
ATTCGCAGCGCATCGCCTTCTATCGCCTTCTTGACGAGTTCTTCTGAATTGAAAAAGGAAGAGTATGAGT
ATTCAACATTTCCGTGTCGCCCTTATTCCCTTTTTTGCGGCATTTTGCCTTCCTGTTATGACATGCAGAT
ATTTCTATTTCCGAAATAGACAGATCGCTGAGATAGGTGCCTCACTGATTAAGCATTGGTAACTGTCAGA
CCAAGTTTACTCATATATACTTTAGATTGATTTAAAACTTCATTTTTAATTTAAAAGGATCTAGGTGAAG
ATCCTTTTTGATAATCTCATGACCAAAATCCCTTAACGTGAGTTTTCGTTCCACTGAGCGTCAGACCCCG
TAGAAAAGATCAAAGGATCTTCTTGAGATCCTTTTTTTCTGCGCGTAATCTGCTGCTTGCAAACAAAAAA
ACCACCGCTACCAGCGGTGGTTTGTTTGCCGGATCAAGAGCTACCAACTCTTTTTCCGAAGGTAACTGGC
TTCAGCAGAGCGCAGATACCAAATACTGTTCTTCTAGTGTAGCCGTAGTTAGGCCACCACTTCAAGAACT
CTGTAGCACCGCCTACATACCTCGCTCTGCTAATCCTGTTACCAGTGGCTGCTGCCAGTGGCGATAAGTC
GTGTCTTACCGGGTTGGACTCAAGACGATAGTTACCGGATAAGGCGCAGCGGTCGGGCTGAACGGGGGGT
TCGTGCACACAGCCCAGCTTGGAGCGAACGACCTACACCGAACTGAGATACCTACAGCGTGAGCTATGAG
AAAGCGCCACGCTTCCCGAAGGGAGAAAGGCGGACAGGTATCCGGTAAGCGGCAGGGTCGGAACAGGAGA
GCGCACGAGGGAGCTTCCAGGGGGAAACGCCTGGTATCTTTATAGTCCTGTCGGGTTTCGCCACCTCTGA
CTTGAGCGTCGATTTTTGTGATTCTCGTCAGGGGGGCGGAGCCTATGGAAAAACGCCAGCAACGCGGCCT
TTTTACGGTTCCTGGCCTTTTGCTGGCCTTTTGCTCACATGTTCTTTCCTGCGTTATCCCCTGATTCTGT
GGATAACCGTATTACCGCCTTTGAGTGAGCTGATACCGCTCGCCGCAGCCGAACGACCAAGCGCAGCGAG
TCAGTGAGCGAGGAAGCGGAAG
